Addgene plasmid #72874: plentiCRISPR-sgGOT1
Purpose: The lentiviral sgGOT1 vector was generated via ligation of hybridized oligos (below) into lentiCRISPR-v1 vector linearized with BsmBI using Gibson assembly (NEB).
Depositing lab: David Sabatini. Depositing organization: Whitehead Institute for Biomedical Research. Publication: An Essential Role of the Mitochondrial Electron Transport Chain in Cell Proliferation Is to Enable Aspartate Synthesis. Birsoy K, Wang T, Chen WW, Freinkman E, Abu-Remaileh M, Sabatini DM. Cell. 2015 Jul 30;162(3):540-51. doi: 10.1016/j.cell.2015.07.016. PubMed 26232224.
Backbone
  Vector backbone: pLentiCRISPR version 1
  Vector type: Lentiviral
  Selectable markers: Puromycin
Growth in bacteria
  Bacterial resistance: Ampicillin, 100 μg/mL
  Growth temperature: 30°C
  Growth strain: NEB Stable
  Copy number: Unknown
Gene/Insert
  Gene/Insert name: sgGOT1
  gRNA/shRNA sequence: GATAGGCTGAGTCAAAGAAG
Terms and licenses: Academic/Nonprofit Terms; Industry Terms: Not Available to Industry
Depositor comments: The lentiviral sgGOT1 vector was generated via ligation of hybridized oligos (below) into lentiCRISPR-v1 vector linearized with BsmBI using Gibson assembly (NEB). sgGOT1_10F, caccgGATAGGCTGAGTCAAAGAAG sgGOT1_10R, AAACCTTCTTTGACTCAGCCTATCC
How to cite: plentiCRISPR-sgGOT1 was a gift from David Sabatini (Addgene plasmid # 72874 ; http://n2t.net/addgene:72874 ; RRID:Addgene_72874)
