[The description below was written by a language model from this plasmid's Addgene catalogue record.]
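Description:
plentiCRISPR-sgGOT1 is a lentiviral CRISPR vector built on the pLentiCRISPR version 1 backbone and carrying a single guide RNA directed against GOT1, the gene encoding the cytosolic glutamate-oxaloacetate (aspartate) transaminase. The guide was introduced as a pair of hybridized oligonucleotides joined into the backbone after linearization with BsmBI, the type IIS enzyme used to open the guide-cloning site in this vector family. The plasmid is propagated in bacteria under ampicillin selection, in a recombination-tolerant strain of the kind generally preferred for constructs containing lentiviral repeats. Puromycin is the selectable marker for transduced mammalian cells. The copy number is recorded as unknown.

No feature table accompanies the record, so the promoters, the Cas9 cassette, the LTRs and other viral elements are not explicitly listed. lentiCRISPR-type backbones are generally all-in-one designs that deliver a Pol III-driven sgRNA together with Cas9 and a puromycin resistance gene from a single integrating provirus, but the specific arrangement here cannot be confirmed from the fields given. The target species of the guide is also not stated.

The construct is intended for packaging into lentiviral particles, transduction of target cells, and puromycin selection to obtain populations in which GOT1 is disrupted by Cas9-mediated cleavage. The associated publication concerns the role of the mitochondrial electron transport chain in enabling aspartate synthesis for cell proliferation, which fits the use of this vector to test the contribution of GOT1 to aspartate metabolism.
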