>Addgene plasmid #72874 | plentiCRISPR-sgGOT1 | depositor partial sequence | sequence record 133638 | insert
GGATAGGCTGAGTCAAAGAAG
