>Addgene plasmid #72874 | plentiCRISPR-sgGOT1 | addgene partial sequence | sequence record 139388 | hU6-F 5'-GAGGGCCTATTTCCCATGATT-3'
TTGCAGTTTTTAAAATTATGTTTTAAAATGGACTATCATATGCTTACCGTAACTTGAAAGTATTTCGATT
TCTTGGCTTTATATATCTTGTGGAAAGGACGAAACACCGGATAGGCTGAGTCAAAGAAGGTTTTAGAGCT
AGAAATAGCAAGTTAAAATAAGGCTAGTCCGTTATCAACTTGAAAAAGTGGCACCGAGTCGGTGCTTTTT
TGAATTCTAGATCTTGAGACAAATGGCAGTATTCATCCACAATTTTAAAAGAAAAGGGGGGATTGGGGGG
TACAGTGCAGGGGAAAGAATAGTAGACATAATAGCAACAGACATACAAACTAAAGAATTACAAAAACAAA
TTACAAAAATTCAAAATTTTCGGGTTTATTACAGGGACAGCAGAGATCCACTTTGGCGCCGGCTCGAGTG
GCTCCGGTGCCCGTCAGTGGGCAGAGCGCACATCGCCCACAGTCCCCGAGAAGTTGGGGGGAGGGGTCGG
CAATTGAACCGGTGCCTAGA
