>Addgene plasmid #72874 | plentiCRISPR-sgGOT1 | addgene partial sequence | sequence record 139392 | hSpCas9-R1 5'-CGCTCGTGCTTCTTATCCTC-3'
CCGGTTCTTCCGTCTGGTGTATCTTCTTCTGGCGGTTCTCTTCAGCCGGGTGGCCTCGGCTGTTTCGCCG
CTGTCGAACAGCAGGGCTCCGATCAGGTTCTTCTTGATGCTGTGCCGGTCGGTGTTGCCCAGCACCTTGA
ATTTCTTGCTGGGCACCTTGTACTCGTCGGTGATCACGGCCCAGCCCACAGAGTTGGTGCCGATGTCCAG
GCCGATGCTGTACTTCTTGTCGGCTGCTGGGACTCCGTGGATACCGACCTTCCGCTTCTTCTTTGGGGCC
ATCTTATCGTCATCGTCTTTGTAATCCATGGTGGCGGATCCCGCGTCACGACACCTGTGTTCTGGCGGCA
AACCCGTTGCGAAAAAGAACGTTCACGGCGACTACTGCACTTATATACGGTTCTCCCCCACCCTCGGGAA
AAAGGCGGAGCCAGTACACGACATCACTTTCCCAGTTTACCCCGCGCCACCTTCTCTAGGCACCGGTTCA
ATTGCCGACCCCTCCCCCCAACTTCTCGGGGACTGTGGGCGATGTGCGCTCTGCCCACTGACGGGCACCG
GAGCCACTCGAGCCGGCGCCAAAGTGGATCTCTGCTGTCCCTGTAATAAACCCGAAAATTTTGAATTTTT
GTAATTTGTTTTTGTAATTCTTTAGTTTGTATGTCTGTTGCTATTATGTCTACTATTC
